Addgene plasmid #111529: hC73S-HA
Purpose: Expresses human KCNB1 C73S in mammalian cells
Depositing lab: Federico Sesti. Depositing organization: Rutgers, The State University of New Jersey. Publication: Toxic role of K+ channel oxidation in mammalian brain. Cotella D, Hernandez-Enriquez B, Wu X, Li R, Pan Z, Leveille J, Link CD, Oddo S, Sesti F. J Neurosci. 2012 Mar 21;32(12):4133-44. doi: 10.1523/JNEUROSCI.6153-11.2012. PubMed 22442077.
Backbone
  Vector backbone: pCI-neo
  Backbone manufacturer: Promega
  Vector type: Mammalian Expression
  Selectable markers: Neomycin (select with G418)
Growth in bacteria
  Bacterial resistance: Ampicillin, 100 μg/mL
  Growth temperature: 37°C
  Growth strain: DH5alpha
  Copy number: High Copy
Gene/Insert
  Gene/Insert name: human C73S-Kv2.1 + HA (alt name: KCNB1)
  Species: H. sapiens (human)
  Mutation: C73S
  Entrez Gene: KCNB1 (a.k.a. DRK1, Kv2.1)
  Promoter: CMV
  Tag / fusion protein: HA (C terminal on insert)
  Cloning method: Restriction Enzyme; 5′ cloning site Unknown (unknown if destroyed); 3′ cloning site Unknown (unknown if destroyed)
Terms and licenses: Academic/Nonprofit Terms; Industry Terms: Not Available to Industry
How to cite: hC73S-HA was a gift from Federico Sesti (Addgene plasmid # 111529 ; http://n2t.net/addgene:111529 ; RRID:Addgene_111529)
