[The description below was written by a language model from this plasmid's Addgene catalogue record and pLannotate feature annotations shown in this document.]
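Description:
hC73S-HA is a mammalian expression plasmid of about 8.1 kb built on the Promega pCI-neo backbone, carrying human KCNB1 (the voltage-gated potassium channel Kv2.1) with a cysteine-to-serine substitution at position 73. It is maintained in E. coli as a high-copy plasmid through a ColE1/pUC-type origin and an ampicillin resistance gene (β-lactamase with its own promoter). An f1 origin is also present, which allows production of single-stranded DNA. For stable selection in mammalian cells, a separate cassette places the neomycin phosphotransferase gene under the SV40 enhancer/early promoter with a synthetic polyadenylation signal, conferring G418 resistance.

The channel coding sequence is driven by the human cytomegalovirus immediate-early enhancer and promoter, followed by the chimeric β-globin/immunoglobulin intron typical of pCI vectors, which generally improves expression through splicing of the transcript. A T7 promoter sits just upstream of the open reading frame and could support in vitro transcription, and an SV40 polyadenylation signal lies downstream of the insert. Directly after KCNB1, the annotation detects a short match to a 3xHA element, consistent in length with the single C-terminal HA epitope listed in the catalogue, which permits immunodetection of the channel. The restriction sites used for cloning are not recorded.

The stated purpose is expression of the C73S mutant in mammalian cells. The associated publication concerns the toxic role of potassium channel oxidation in the mammalian brain, which suggests that removing this cysteine serves to test its contribution to oxidation of the channel, although the record does not spell out this rationale.
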