Features (pLannotate 1.2.2; 20 found; start..end, strand, type, name):
      3..380     +  enhancer       CMV enhancer: human cytomegalovirus immediate early enhancer
    381..592     +  promoter       CMV promoter: human cytomegalovirus (CMV) immediate early promoter
    753..885     +  intron         chimeric intron: chimera between introns from human β-globin and immunoglobulin heavy chain genes
    930..948     +  promoter       T7 promoter: promoter for bacteriophage T7 RNA polymerase
    974..3547    +  CDS            KCNB1: KCNB1_HUMAN - Experimental evidence at protein level: Swiss-Prot protein existence level 1. Voltage-gated potassium channel that mediates transmembrane potassium transport in excitable membranes, primarily in the brain, but also in the pancreas and cardiovascular system. Contributes to the regulation of the action potential (AP) repolarization, duration and frequency of repetitive AP firing in neurons, muscle cells and endocrine cells and plays a role in homeostatic attenuation of electrical excitability throughout the brain (PubMed:23161216). Plays also a role in the regulation of exocytosis
   3554..3582    +  CDS            3xHA (fragment): three tandem HA epitope tags
   3595..3612    -  promoter       T3 promoter (fragment): promoter for bacteriophage T3 RNA polymerase
   3630..3751    -  polyA_signal   SV40 poly(A) signal: SV40 polyadenylation signal
   3774..3842    -  CDS            large T antigen (fragment): large T antigen from SV40 (simian virus 40)
   3866..3933    +  CDS            lacZα (fragment): LacZα fragment of β-galactosidase; lacZ fragment
   3937..4365    +  rep_origin     f1 ori (sequence partly withheld): f1 bacteriophage origin of replication; arrow indicates direction of (+) strand synthesis
   4393..4444    -  misc_feature   bom (fragment): basis of mobility region from pBR322
   4509..4866    +  promoter       SV40 promoter: SV40 enhancer and early promoter
   4917..5708    +  CDS            neo: KKA2_KLEPN - Also known as kan, nptII. Experimental evidence at protein level: Swiss-Prot protein existence level 1. Resistance to kanamycin, neomycin, paromomycin, ribostamycin, butirosin and gentamicin B. From Klebsiella pneumoniae.
   5775..5823    +  polyA_signal   poly(A) signal: synthetic polyadenylation signal
   5843..5897    -  misc_feature   bom (fragment): basis of mobility region from pBR322
   5999..6034    -  CDS            rop (fragment): Rop protein, which maintains plasmids at low copy number; rop
   6129..6233    +  promoter       AmpR promoter: bla
   6234..7094    +  CDS            AmpR: β-lactamase; bla; confers resistance to ampicillin, carbenicillin, and related antibiotics
   7265..7853    +  rep_origin     ori: high-copy-number ColE1/pMB1/pBR322/pUC origin of replication
>Addgene plasmid #111529 | hC73S-HA | addgene full sequence | sequence record 211675 | Addgene NGS Result
GGCATTGATTATTGACTAGTTATTAATAGTAATCAATTACGGGGTCATTAGTTCATAGCCCATATATGGA
GTTCCGCGTTACATAACTTACGGTAAATGGCCCGCCTGGCTGACCGCCCAACGACCCCCGCCCATTGACG
TCAATAATGACGTATGTTCCCATAGTAACGCCAATAGGGACTTTCCATTGACGTCAATGGGTGGAGTATT
TACGGTAAACTGCCCACTTGGCAGTACATCAAGTGTATCATATGCCAAGTCCGCCCCCTATTGACGTCAA
TGACGGTAAATGGCCCGCCTGGCATTATGCCCAGTACATGACCTTACGGGACTTTCCTACTTGGCAGTAC
ATCTACGTATTAGTCATCGCTATTACCATGGTGATGCGGTTTTGGCAGTACACCAATGGGCGTGGATAGC
GGTTTGACTCACGGGGATTTCCAAGTCTCCACCCCATTGACGTCAATGGGAGTTTGTTTTGGCACCAAAA
TCAACGGGACTTTCCAAAATGTCGTAACAACTGCGATCGCCCGCCCCGTTGACGCAAATGGGCGGTAGGC
GTGTACGGTGGGAGGTCTATATAAGCAGAGCTCGTTTAGTGAACCGTCAGATCACTAGAAGCTTTATTGC
GGTAGTTTATCACAGTTAAATTGCTAACGCAGTCAGTGCTTCTGACACAACAGTCTCGAACTTAAGCTGC
AGTGACTCTCTTAAGGTAGCCTTGCAGAAGTTGGTCGTGAGGCACTGGGCAGGTAAGTATCAAGGTTACA
AGACAGGTTTAAGGAGACCAATAGAAACTGGGCTTGTCGAGACAGAGAAGACTCTTGCGTTTCTGATAGG
CACCTATTGGTCTTACTGACATCCACTTTGCCTTTCTCTCCACAGGTGTCCACTCCCAGTTCAATTACAG
CTCTTAAGGCTAGAGTACTTAATACGACTCACTATAGGCTAGCCTCGAGAGCTGAATTCCACCATGCCGG
CGGGCATGACGAAGCATGGCTCCCGCTCCACCAGCTCGCTGCCGCCCGAGCCCATGGAGATCGTGCGCAG
CAAGGCGTGCTCTCGGCGGGTCCGCCTCAACGTCGGGGGGCTGGCGCACGAGGTACTCTGGCGTACCCTG
GACCGCCTGCCCCGCACGCGGCTGGGCAAGCTCCGCGACTGCAACACGCACGACTCGCTGCTCGAGGTGG
CCGATGACTACAGCCTCGACGACAACGAGTACTTCTTTGACCGCCACCCGGGCGCCTTCACCTCCATCCT
CAACTTCTACCGCACTGGGCGACTGCACATGATGGAGGAGATGTGCGCGCTCAGCTTCAGCCAAGAGCTC
GACTACTGGGGCATCGACGAGATCTACCCGGAGTCCTGCTGCCAGGCCCGCTACCACCAGAAGAAAGAGC
AGATGAACGAGGAGCTCAAGCGTGAGGCCGAGACCCTACGGGAGCGGGAAGGCGAGGAGTTCGATAACAC
GTGCTGCGCAGAGAAGAGGAAAAAACTCTGGGACCTACTGGAGAAGCCCAATTCCTCTGTGGCTGCCAAG
ATCCTTGCCATAATTTCCATCATGTTCATCGTCCTCTCCACCATTGCCCTGTCCCTCAACACGCTGCCTG
AGCTACAGAGCCTCGATGAGTTCGGCCAGTCCACAGACAACCCCCAGCTGGCCCACGTGGAGGCCGTGTG
CATCGCATGGTTCACCATGGAGTACCTGCTGAGGTTCCTCTCCTCGCCCAAGAAGTGGAAGTTCTTCAAG
GGCCCACTCAATGCCATTGACTTGTTGGCCATTCTGCCATACTATGTCACCATTTTCCTCACCGAATCCA
ACAAGAGCGTGCTGCAATTCCAGAATGTCCGCCGCGTGGTCCAGATCTTCCGCATCATGCGCATTCTCCG
CATCCTTAAGCTTGCACGCCACTCCACTGGCCTCCAGTCTCTGGGCTTCACTTTGCGGAGGAGCTACAAT
GAGTTGGGCTTGCTCATCCTCTTCCTTGCCATGGGCATTATGATCTTCTCCAGCCTTGTCTTCTTTGCTG
AGAAGGATGAGGACGACACCAAGTTCAAAAGCATCCCAGCCTCTTTCTGGTGGGCCACCATCACCATGAC
TACTGTTGGGTATGGAGACATCTACCCCAAGACTCTCCTGGGGAAAATTGTTGGGGGACTCTGCTGCATT
GCAGGAGTCCTGGTGATTGCTCTTCCCATCCCCATCATCGTCAATAACTTCTCTGAGTTCTATAAGGAGC
AGAAGAGACAGGAGAAAGCAATCAAACGGCGAGAGGCTCTGGAGAGAGCCAAGAGGAATGGCAGCATCGT
ATCCATGAACATGAAGGATGCTTTTGCCCGGAGCATTGAGATGATGGACATTGTGGTTGAGAAAAATGGG
GAGAATATGGGTAAGAAAGACAAAGTACAAGATAACCACTTGTCTCCTAACAAATGGAAATGGACAAAGA
GGACACTGTCTGAAACCAGCTCAAGTAAGTCCTTTGAAACCAAGGAACAGGGATCCCCTGAAAAAGCCAG
ATCGTCTTCTAGTCCTCAGCACCTGAACGTTCAGCAGTTGGAAGACATGTACAATAAGATGGCCAAGACC
CAATCCCAACCCATCCTCAATACCAAGGAGTCAGCAGCACAGAGCAAACCAAAGGAAGAACTTGAAATGG
AGAGTATCCCCAGCCCCGTAGCCCCTCTGCCCACTCGCACAGAAGGGGTCATTGACATGCGAAGTATGTC
AAGCATTGATAGTTTCATTAGCTGTGCCACAGACTTCCCTGAGGCCACCAGATTCTCCCACAGCCCTTTG
ACATCACTCCCCAGCAAGACTGGGGGCAGCACAGCCCCAGAAGTGGGCTGGCGGGGAGCTCTGGGTGCCA
GTGGTGGTAGGTTTGTGGAGGCCAACCCCAGCCCTGATGCCAGCCAGCACTCTAGTTTCTTCATCGAGAG
CCCCAAGAGTTCCATGAAAACTAACAACCCTTTGAAGCTCCGAGCACTTAAAGTCAACTTCATGGAGGGT
GACCCCAGTCCACTCCTCCCCGTTCTAGGGATGTACCATGACCCTCTCAGGAACCGGGGGAGTGCTGCGG
CTGCTGTCGCTGGACTGGAGTGTGCCACGCTTTTGGACAAGGCTGTGCTGAGCCCAGAGTCCTCCATCTA
CACCACAGCAAGTGCTAAGACACCCCCCCGGTCTCCTGAGAAACACACAGCAATAGCGTTCAACTTTGAG
GCGGGTGTCCACCAGTACATTGACGCAGACACAGATGATGAGGGACAGCTGCTCTACAGTGTGGACTCCA
GCCCCCCCAAAAGCCTCCCTGGGAGCACCAGTCCGAAGTTCAGCACGGGGACAAGATCGGAGAAAAACCA
CTTTGAAAGCTCCCCTTTACCCACCTCCCCTAAGTTCTTAAGGCAGAACTGTATTTACTCCACAGAAGCA
TTGACTGGAAAAGGCCCCAGTGGTCAGGAAAAGTGCAAACTTGAGAACCACATCTCCCCTGACGTCCGTG
TGTTGCCAGGGGGAGGAGCCCATGGAAGCACACGAGATCAGAGCATCGAATTCTACCCATACGATGTTCC
AGATTACGCTTAGGCGGCCGCTTCCCTTTAGTGAGGGTTAATGCTTCGAGCAGACATGATAAGATACATT
GATGAGTTTGGACAAACCACAACTAGAATGCAGTGAAAAAAATGCTTTATTTGTGAAATTTGTGATGCTA
TTGCTTTATTTGTAACCATTATAAGCTGCAATAAACAAGTTAACAACAACAATTGCATTCATTTTATGTT
TCAGGTTCAGGGGGAGATGTGGGAGGTTTTTTAAAGCAAGTAAAACCTCTACAAATGTGGTAAAATCCGA
TAAGGATCGATCCGGGCTGGCGTAATAGCGAAGAGGCCCGCACCGATCGCCCTTCCCAACAGTTGCGCAG
CCTGAATGGCGAATGG
[124 nt withheld, positions 3937-4060]
C
[91 nt withheld, positions 4062-4152]
A
[49 nt withheld, positions 4154-4202]
CCTTTGACGTTGGAGTCCACGTTCTTT
[37 nt withheld, positions 4230-4266]
ACCCTATCTCGGTCTATTCTTTTGATTTATAAGGGATTTTGCCGATTTCGGCCTATTGGTTAAAAAATGA
GCTGATTTAACAAAAATTTAACGCGAATTTTAACAAAATATTAACGCTTACAATTTCCTGATGCGGTATT
TTCTCCTTACGCATCTGTGCGGTATTTCACACCGCATACGCGGATCTGCGCAGCACCATGGCCTGAAATA
ACCTCTGAAAGAGGAACTTGGTTAGGTACCTTCTGAGGCGGAAAGAACCAGCTGTGGAATGTGTGTCAGT
TAGGGTGTGGAAAGTCCCCAGGCTCCCCAGCAGGCAGAAGTATGCAAAGCATGCATCTCAATTAGTCAGC
AACCAGGTGTGGAAAGTCCCCAGGCTCCCCAGCAGGCAGAAGTATGCAAAGCATGCATCTCAATTAGTCA
GCAACCATAGTCCCGCCCCTAACTCCGCCCATCCCGCCCCTAACTCCGCCCAGTTCCGCCCATTCTCCGC
CCCATGGCTGACTAATTTTTTTTATTTATGCAGAGGCCGAGGCCGCCTCGGCCTCTGAGCTATTCCAGAA
GTAGTGAGGAGGCTTTTTTGGAGGCCTAGGCTTTTGCAAAAAGCTTGATTCTTCTGACACAACAGTCTCG
AACTTAAGGCTAGAGCCACCATGATTGAACAAGATGGATTGCACGCAGGTTCTCCGGCCGCTTGGGTGGA
GAGGCTATTCGGCTATGACTGGGCACAACAGACAATCGGCTGCTCTGATGCCGCCGTGTTCCGGCTGTCA
GCGCAGGGGCGCCCGGTTCTTTTTGTCAAGACCGACCTGTCCGGTGCCCTGAATGAACTGCAGGACGAGG
CAGCGCGGCTATCGTGGCTGGCCACGACGGGCGTTCCTTGCGCAGCTGTGCTCGACGTTGTCACTGAAGC
GGGAAGGGACTGGCTGCTATTGGGCGAAGTGCCGGGGCAGGATCTCCTGTCATCTCACCTTGCTCCTGCC
GAGAAAGTATCCATCATGGCTGATGCAATGCGGCGGCTGCATACGCTTGATCCGGCTACCTGCCCATTCG
ACCACCAAGCGAAACATCGCATCGAGCGAGCACGTACTCGGATGGAAGCCGGTCTTGTCGATCAGGATGA
TCTGGACGAAGAGCATCAGGGGCTCGCGCCAGCCGAACTGTTCGCCAGGCTCAAGGCGCGCATGCCCGAC
GGCGAGGATCTCGTCGTGACCCATGGCGATGCCTGCTTGCCGAATATCATGGTGGAAAATGGCCGCTTTT
CTGGATTCATCGACTGTGGCCGGCTGGGTGTGGCGGACCGCTATCAGGACATAGCGTTGGCTACCCGTGA
TATTGCTGAAGAGCTTGGCGGCGAATGGGCTGACCGCTTCCTCGTGCTTTACGGTATCGCCGCTCCCGAT
TCGCAGCGCATCGCCTTCTATCGCCTTCTTGACGAGTTCTTCTGAGCGGGACTCTGGGGTTCGAAATGAC
CGACCAAGCGACGCCCAACCTGCCATCACGATGGCCGCAATAAAATATCTTTATTTTCATTACATCTGTG
TGTTGGTTTTTTGTGTGAATCGATAGCGATAAGGATCCGCGTATGGTGCACTCTCAGTACAATCTGCTCT
GATGCCGCATAGTTAAGCCAGCCCCGACACCCGCCAACACCCGCTGACGCGCCCTGACGGGCTTGTCTGC
TCCCGGCATCCGCTTACAGACAAGCTGTGACCGTCTCCGGGAGCTGCATGTGTCAGAGGTTTTCACCGTC
ATCACCGAAACGCGCGAGACGAAAGGGCCTCGTGATACGCCTATTTTTATAGGTTAATGTCATGATAATA
ATGGTTTCTTAGACGTCAGGTGGCACTTTTCGGGGAAATGTGCGCGGAACCCCTATTTGTTTATTTTTCT
AAATACATTCAAATATGTATCCGCTCATGAGACAATAACCCTGATAAATGCTTCAATAATATTGAAAAAG
GAAGAGTATGAGTATTCAACATTTCCGTGTCGCCCTTATTCCCTTTTTTGCGGCATTTTGCCTTCCTGTT
TTTGCTCACCCAGAAACGCTGGTGAAAGTAAAAGATGCTGAAGATCAGTTGGGTGCACGAGTGGGTTACA
TCGAACTGGATCTCAACAGCGGTAAGATCCTTGAGAGTTTTCGCCCCGAAGAACGTTTTCCAATGATGAG
CACTTTTAAAGTTCTGCTATGTGGCGCGGTATTATCCCGTATTGACGCCGGGCAAGAGCAACTCGGTCGC
CGCATACACTATTCTCAGAATGACTTGGTTGAGTACTCACCAGTCACAGAAAAGCATCTTACGGATGGCA
TGACAGTAAGAGAATTATGCAGTGCTGCCATAACCATGAGTGATAACACTGCGGCCAACTTACTTCTGAC
AACGATCGGAGGACCGAAGGAGCTAACCGCTTTTTTGCACAACATGGGGGATCATGTAACTCGCCTTGAT
CGTTGGGAACCGGAGCTGAATGAAGCCATACCAAACGACGAGCGTGACACCACGATGCCTGTAGCAATGG
CAACAACGTTGCGCAAACTATTAACTGGCGAACTACTTACTCTAGCTTCCCGGCAACAATTAATAGACTG
GATGGAGGCGGATAAAGTTGCAGGACCACTTCTGCGCTCGGCCCTTCCGGCTGGCTGGTTTATTGCTGAT
AAATCTGGAGCCGGTGAGCGTGGGTCTCGCGGTATCATTGCAGCACTGGGGCCAGATGGTAAGCCCTCCC
GTATCGTAGTTATCTACACGACGGGGAGTCAGGCAACTATGGATGAACGAAATAGACAGATCGCTGAGAT
AGGTGCCTCACTGATTAAGCATTGGTAACTGTCAGACCAAGTTTACTCATATATACTTTAGATTGATTTA
AAACTTCATTTTTAATTTAAAAGGATCTAGGTGAAGATCCTTTTTGATAATCTCATGACCAAAATCCCTT
AACGTGAGTTTTCGTTCCACTGAGCGTCAGACCCCGTAGAAAAGATCAAAGGATCTTCTTGAGATCCTTT
TTTTCTGCGCGTAATCTGCTGCTTGCAAACAAAAAAACCACCGCTACCAGCGGTGGTTTGTTTGCCGGAT
CAAGAGCTACCAACTCTTTTTCCGAAGGTAACTGGCTTCAGCAGAGCGCAGATACCAAATACTGTTCTTC
TAGTGTAGCCGTAGTTAGGCCACCACTTCAAGAACTCTGTAGCACCGCCTACATACCTCGCTCTGCTAAT
CCTGTTACCAGTGGCTGCTGCCAGTGGCGATAAGTCGTGTCTTACCGGGTTGGACTCAAGACGATAGTTA
CCGGATAAGGCGCAGCGGTCGGGCTGAACGGGGGGTTCGTGCACACAGCCCAGCTTGGAGCGAACGACCT
ACACCGAACTGAGATACCTACAGCGTGAGCTATGAGAAAGCGCCACGCTTCCCGAAGGGAGAAAGGCGGA
CAGGTATCCGGTAAGCGGCAGGGTCGGAACAGGAGAGCGCACGAGGGAGCTTCCAGGGGGAAACGCCTGG
TATCTTTATAGTCCTGTCGGGTTTCGCCACCTCTGACTTGAGCGTCGATTTTTGTGATGCTCGTCAGGGG
GGCGGAGCCTATGGAAAAACGCCAGCAACGCGGCCTTTTTACGGTTCCTGGCCTTTTGCTGGCCTTTTGC
TCACATGGCTCGACAGATCTTCAATATTGGCCATTAGCCATATTATTCATTGGTTATATAGCATAAATCA
ATATTGGCTATTGGCCATTGCATACGTTGTATCTATATCATAATATGTACATTTATATTGGCTCATGTCC
AATATGACCGCCATGTT
